>Addgene plasmid #199461 | pCA30-pCS2-CMV-stdMCP-p65-HSF1 | addgene full sequence | sequence record 392211 | Addgene NGS Result
GTCATAGCTGTTTCCTGTGTGAAATTGTTATCCGCTCACAATTCCACACAACATACGAGCCGGGAGCATA
AAGTGTAAAGCCTGGGGTGCCTAATGAGTGAGCTAACTCACATTAATTGCGTTGCGCTCACTGCCCGCTT
TCCAGTCGGGAAACCTGTCGTGCCAGCTGCATTAATGAATCGGCCAACGCGCGGGGAGAGGCGGTTTGCG
TATTGGGCGCTCTTCCGCTTCCTCGCTCACTGACTCGCTGCGCTCGGTCGTTCGGCTGCGGCGAGCGGTA
TCAGCTCACTCAAAGGCGGTAATACGGTTATCCACAGAATCAGGGGATAACGCAGGAAAGAACATGTGAG
CAAAAGGCCAGCAAAAGGCCAGGAACCGTAAAAAGGCCGCGTTGCTGGCGTTTTTCCATAGGCTCCGCCC
CCCTGACGAGCATCACAAAAATCGACGCTCAAGTCAGAGGTGGCGAAACCCGACAGGACTATAAAGATAC
CAGGCGTTTCCCCCTGGAAGCTCCCTCGTGCGCTCTCCTGTTCCGACCCTGCCGCTTACCGGATACCTGT
CCGCCTTTCTCCCTTCGGGAAGCGTGGCGCTTTCTCATAGCTCACGCTGTAGGTATCTCAGTTCGGTGTA
GGTCGTTCGCTCCAAGCTGGGCTGTGTGCACGAACCCCCCGTTCAGCCCGACCGCTGCGCCTTATCCGGT
AACTATCGTCTTGAGTCCAACCCGGTAAGACACGACTTATCGCCACTGGCAGCAGCCACTGGTAACAGGA
TTAGCAGAGCGAGGTATGTAGGCGGTGCTACAGAGTTCTTGAAGTGGTGGCCTAACTACGGCTACACTAG
AAGAACAGTATTTGGTATCTGCGCTCTGCTGAAGCCAGTTACCTTCGGAAAAAGAGTTGGTAGCTCTTGA
TCCGGCAAACAAACCACCGCTGGTAGCGGTGGTTTTTTTGTTTGCAAGCAGCAGATTACGCGCAGAAAAA
AAGGATCTCAAGAAGATCCTTTGATCTTTTCTACGGGGTCTGACGCTCAGTGGAACGAAAACTCACGTTA
AGGGATTTTGGTCATGAGATTATCAAAAAGGATCTTCACCTAGATCCTTTTAAATTAAAAATGAAGTTTT
AAATCAATCTAAAGTATATATGAGTAAACTTGGTCTGACAGTTACCAATGCTTAATCAGTGAGGCACCTA
TCTCAGCGATCTGTCTATTTCGTTCATCCATAGTTGCCTGACTCCCCGTCGTGTAGATAACTACGATACG
GGAGGGCTTACCATCTGGCCCCAGTGCTGCAATGATACCGCGAGACCCACGCTCACCGGCTCCAGATTTA
TCAGCAATAAACCAGCCAGCCGGAAGGGCCGAGCGCAGAAGTGGTCCTGCAACTTTATCCGCCTCCATCC
AGTCTATTAATTGTTGCCGGGAAGCTAGAGTAAGTAGTTCGCCAGTTAATAGTTTGCGCAACGTTGTTGC
CATTGCTACAGGCATCGTGGTGTCACGCTCGTCGTTTGGTATGGCTTCATTCAGCTCCGGTTCCCAACGA
TCAAGGCGAGTTACATGATCCCCCATGTTGTGCAAAAAAGCGGTTAGCTCCTTCGGTCCTCCGATCGTTG
TCAGAAGTAAGTTGGCCGCAGTGTTATCACTCATGGTTATGGCAGCACTGCATAATTCTCTTACTGTCAT
GCCATCCGTAAGATGCTTTTCTGTGACTGGTGAGTACTCAACCAAGTCATTCTGAGAATAGTGTATGCGG
CGACCGAGTTGCTCTTGCCCGGCGTCAATACGGGATAATACCGCGCCACATAGCAGAACTTTAAAAGTGC
TCATCATTGGAAAACGTTCTTCGGGGCGAAAACTCTCAAGGATCTTACCGCTGTTGAGATCCAGTTCGAT
GTAACCCACTCGTGCACCCAACTGATCTTCAGCATCTTTTACTTTCACCAGCGTTTCTGGGTGAGCAAAA
ACAGGAAGGCAAAATGCCGCAAAAAAGGGAATAAGGGCGACACGGAAATGTTGAATACTCATACTCTTCC
TTTTTCAATATTATTGAAGCATTTATCAGGGTTATTGTCTCATGAGCGGATACATATTTGAATGTATTTA
GAAAAATAAACAAATAGGGGTTCCGCGCACATTTCCCCGAAAAGTGCCACCTAAATTGTAAGCGTTAATA
TTTTGTTAAAATTCGCGTTAAATTTTTGTTAAATCAGCTCATTTTTTAACCAATAGGCCGAAATCGGCAA
AATCCCTTATAAATCAAAAGAATAGACCGAGATAGGGT
[37 nt withheld, positions 2279-2315]
AAAGAACGTGGACTCCAACGTCAAAGG
[49 nt withheld, positions 2343-2391]
T
[91 nt withheld, positions 2393-2483]
G
[124 nt withheld, positions 2485-2608]
CCCATTCGCCATTCAGGCTGCGCAACTGTTGGGAAGGGCGATCGGTGCGGGCCTCTTCGCTATTACGCCA
GTCGACCGCCAATTCAATATGGCGTATATGGACTCATGCCAATTCAATATGGTGGATCTGGACCTGTGCC
AATTCAATATGGCGTATATGGACTCGTGCCAATTCAATATGGTGGATCTGGACCCCAGCCAATTCAATAT
GGCGGACTTGGCACCATGCCAATTCAATATGGCGGACCTGGCACTGTGCCAACTGGGGAGGGGTCTACTT
GGCACGGTGCCAAGTTTGAGGAGGGGTCTTGGCCCTGTGCCAAGTCCGCCATATTGAATTGGCATGGTGC
CAATAATGGCGGCCATATTGGCTATATGCCAGGATCAATATATAGGCAATATCCAATATGGCCCTATGCC
AATATGGCTATTGGCCAGGTTCAATACTATGTATTGGCCCTATGCCATATAGTATTCCATATATGGGTTT
TCCTATTGACGTAGATAGCCCCTCCCAATGGGCGGTCCCATATACCATATATGGGGCTTCCTAATACCGC
CCATAGCCACTCCCCCATTGACGTCAATGGTCTCTATATATGGTCTTTCCTATTGACGTCATATGGGCGG
TCCTATTGACGTATATGGCGCCTCCCCCATTGACGTCAATTACGGTAAATGGCCCGCCTGGCTCAATGCC
CATTGACGTCAATAGGACCACCCACCATTGACGTCAATGGGATGGCTCATTGCCCATTCATATCCGTTCT
CACGCCCCCTATTGACGTCAATGACGGTAAATGGCCCACTTGGCAGTACATCAATATCTATTAATAGTAA
CTTGGCAAGTACATTACTATTGGAAGTACGCCAGGGTACATTGGCAGTACTCCCATTGACGTCAATGGCG
GTAAATGGCCCGCGATGGCTGCCAAGTACATCCCCATTGACGTCAATGGGGAGGGGCAATGACGCAAATG
GGCGTTCCATTGACGTAAATGGGCGGTAGGCGTGCCTAATGGGAGGTCTATATAAGCAATGCTCGTTTAG
GGAACCGCCATTCTGCCTGGGGACGTCGGAGCAAGCTTGATTTAGGTGACACTATAGAATACAAGCTACT
TGTTCTTTTTGCAGGATCCCATCGATTCGAATTCAAGGCCTCTCGAGGCCACCATGGCTTCTAACTTTAC
TCAGTTCGTTCTCGTCGACAATGGCGGAACTGGCGACGTGACTGTCGCCCCAAGCAACTTCGCTAACGGG
ATCGCTGAATGGATCAGCTCTAACTCGCGTTCACAGGCTTACAAAGTAACCTGTAGCGTTCGTCAGAGCT
CTGCGCAGAATCGCAAATACACCATCAAAGTCGAGGTGCCTAAAGGCGCCTGGCGTTCGTACTTAAATAT
GGAACTAACCATTCCAATTTTCGCCACGAATTCCGACTGCGAGCTTATTGTTAAGGCAATGCAAGGTCTC
CTAAAAGATGGAAACCCGATTCCCTCAGCAATCGCAGCAAACTCCGGCATCTACGCCATGGCCAGCAACT
TCACCCAGTTCGTGCTGGTGGACAACGGCGGCACCGGCGACGTGACCGTGGCCCCCAGCAACTTCGCCAA
CGGCATCGCCGAGTGGATCAGCAGCAACAGCAGAAGCCAGGCCTACAAGGTGACCTGCAGCGTGAGACAG
AGCAGCGCCCAGAACAGAAAGTACACCATCAAGGTGGAGGTGCCCAAGGGCGCCTGGAGAAGCTACCTGA
ACATGGAGCTGACCATCCCCATCTTCGCCACCAACAGCGACTGCGAGCTGATCGTGAAGGCCATGCAGGG
CCTGCTGAAGGACGGCAACCCCATCCCCAGCGCCATCGCCGCCAACAGCGGCATCTACGCCGACCCACCG
GTCCCTTCAGGGCAGATCAGCAACCAGGCCCTGGCTCTGGCCCCTAGCTCCGCTCCAGTGCTGGCCCAGA
CTATGGTGCCCTCTAGTGCTATGGTGCCTCTGGCCCAGCCACCTGCTCCAGCCCCTGTGCTGACCCCAGG
ACCACCCCAGTCACTGAGCGCTCCAGTGCCCAAGTCTACACAGGCCGGCGAGGGGACTCTGAGTGAAGCT
CTGCTGCACCTGCAGTTCGACGCTGATGAGGACCTGGGAGCTCTGCTGGGGAACAGCACCGATCCCGGAG
TGTTCACAGATCTGGCCTCCGTGGACAACTCTGAGTTTCAGCAGCTGCTGAATCAGGGCGTGTCCATGTC
TCATAGTACAGCCGAACCAATGCTGATGGAGTACCCCGAAGCCATTACCCGGCTGGTGACCGGCAGCCAG
CGGCCCCCCGACCCCGCTCCAACTCCCCTGGGAACCAGCGGCCTGCCTAATGGGCTGTCCGGAGATGAAG
ACTTCTCAAGCATCGCTGATATGGACTTTAGTGCCCTGCTGTCACAGATTTCCTCTAGTGGGCAGGGAGG
AGGTGGAAGCGGCTTCAGCGTGGACACCAGTGCCCTGCTGGACCTGTTCAGCCCCTCGGTGACCGTGCCC
GACATGAGCCTGCCTGACCTTGACAGCAGCCTGGCCAGTATCCAAGAGCTCCTGTCTCCCCAGGAGCCCC
CCAGGCCTCCCGAGGCAGAGAACAGCAGCCCGGATTCAGGGAAGCAGCTGGTGCACTACACAGCGCAGCC
GCTGTTCCTGCTGGACCCCGGCTCCGTGGACACCGGGAGCAACGACCTGCCGGTGCTGTTTGAGCTGGGA
GAGGGCTCCTACTTCTCCGAAGGGGACGGCTTCGCCGAGGACCCCACCATCTCCCTGCTGACAGGCTCGG
AGCCTCCCAAAGCCAAGGACCCCACTGTCTCCTAATCTAGAACTATAGTGAGTCGTATTACGTAGATCCA
GACATGATAAGATACATTGATGAGTTTGGACAAACCACAACTAGAATGCAGTGAAAAAAATGCTTTATTT
GTGAAATTTGTGATGCTATTGCTTTATTTGTAACCATTATAAGCTGCAATAAACAAGTTAACAACAACAA
TTGCATTCATTTTATGTTTCAGGTTCAGGGGGAGGTGTGGGAGGTTTTTTAATTCGCGGCCGCGGCGCCA
ATGCATTGGGCCCGGTACCCAGCTTTTGTTCCCTTTAGTGAGGGTTAATTGCGCGCTTGGCGTAATCATG
Features (pLannotate 1.2.2; 19 found; start..end, strand, type, name):
     25..41      -  protein_bind   lac operator: The lac repressor binds to the lac operator to inhibit transcription in E. coli. This inhibition can be relieved by adding lactose or isopropyl-β-D-thiogalactopyranoside (IPTG). lac repressor encoded by lacI
     49..79      -  promoter       lac promoter: promoter for the E. coli lac operon
     94..115     -  protein_bind   CAP binding site: CAP binding activates transcription in the presence of cAMP. E. coli catabolite activator protein
    128..220     -  CDS            lacI (fragment): lac repressor; lacI; The lac repressor binds to the lac operator to inhibit transcription in E. coli. This inhibition can be relieved by adding lactose or isopropyl-β-D-thiogalactopyranoside (IPTG).
    403..991     -  rep_origin     ori: high-copy-number ColE1/pMB1/pBR322/pUC origin of replication
   1162..2022    -  CDS            AmpR: β-lactamase; bla; confers resistance to ampicillin, carbenicillin, and related antibiotics
   2023..2127    -  promoter       AmpR promoter: bla
   2180..2608    -  rep_origin     f1 ori (sequence partly withheld): f1 bacteriophage origin of replication; arrow indicates direction of (+) strand synthesis
   2613..2679    -  CDS            lacZα (fragment): LacZα fragment of β-galactosidase; lacZ fragment
   2686..3663    +  promoter       CMV IE94 promoter: enhancer/promoter region of simian cytomegalovirus major immediate early transcription unit IE94
   3698..3716    +  promoter       SP6 promoter: promoter for bacteriophage SP6 RNA polymerase
   3785..3983    +  CDS            MS2 (fragment): bacteriophage MS2 coat protein binds to a specific stem-loop structure in the viral RNA (Peabody, 1993)
   3989..4132    +  CDS            MS2 (fragment): bacteriophage MS2 coat protein binds to a specific stem-loop structure in the viral RNA (Peabody, 1993)
   4136..4486    +  CDS            CAPSD_BPMS2 (fragment): Experimental evidence at protein level: Swiss-Prot protein existence level 1. Acts as a translational repressor of viral replicase synthesis late in infection. This latter function is the result of capsid protein interaction with an RNA hairpin which contains the replicase ribosome-binding site. From Escherichia phage MS2 (Bacteriophage MS2).
   4502..5044    +  CDS            Rela (fragment): TF65_MOUSE - Also known as Nfkb3. Experimental evidence at protein level: Swiss-Prot protein existence level 1. NF-kappa-B is a pleiotropic transcription factor present in almost all cell types and is the endpoint of a series of signal transduction events that are initiated by a vast array of stimuli related to many biological processes such as inflammation, immunity, differentiation, cell growth, tumorigenesis and apoptosis. NF-kappa-B is a homo- or heterodimeric complex formed by the Rel-like domain- containing proteins RELA/p65, RELB, NFKB1/p105, NFKB1/p50, REL and NFKB2/p52. The heterodime
   5069..5440    +  CDS            HSF1: C-terminal activation domain from the human heat shock transcription factor HSF1
   5451..5468    -  promoter       T7 promoter (fragment): promoter for bacteriophage T7 RNA polymerase
   5473..5607    -  polyA_signal   SV40 poly(A) signal: SV40 polyadenylation signal
   5720..5738    -  promoter       T3 promoter: promoter for bacteriophage T3 RNA polymerase
