[The description below was written by a language model from this plasmid's Addgene catalogue record and pLannotate feature annotations shown in this document.]
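Description:
pCA30-pCS2-CMV-stdMCP-p65-HSF1 is a 5,758 nt expression plasmid built on the pCS2(+) backbone, catalogued as a mammalian expression vector and intended, according to the record, for expressing the synthetic fusion protein stdMCP-PH in zebrafish embryos. It is maintained in E. coli as a high-copy plasmid through a ColE1/pUC-type origin and selected with ampicillin via the β-lactamase gene. An f1 origin and remnants of lac regulatory and lacZα sequences are also present as backbone carry-over.

The payload is driven by the simian cytomegalovirus IE94 enhancer/promoter typical of pCS2, which the catalogue lists simply as CMV. An SP6 promoter lies immediately downstream of it. In pCS2-type vectors this arrangement allows either direct DNA expression or in vitro transcription of mRNA for embryo injection, though the record does not say which route was used. The open reading frame begins with sequences annotated as bacteriophage MS2 coat protein. They are detected as several adjacent fragments, consistent with a tandem-dimer MCP, which "stdMCP" presumably denotes. These are followed by a fragment of the NF-κB subunit p65 (RelA, matched to the mouse protein) and the C-terminal activation domain of human HSF1; the "PH" in the insert name evidently refers to this p65-HSF1 pair. An SV40 polyadenylation signal follows the coding region, though it is annotated on the opposite strand, and T7 (partial) and T3 promoters flank it on that same strand.

Functionally, MCP binds MS2 RNA stem-loops, so the fusion recruits strong transcriptional activation domains to any RNA carrying such hairpins. The associated publication concerns gene activation guided by transcription factors bound to nascent RNA. The 5′ cloning site is not recorded.
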