Addgene plasmid #199461: pCA30-pCS2-CMV-stdMCP-p65-HSF1
Purpose: Expression of stdMCP-PH in zebrafish embryos
Depositing lab: Baohui Chen. Depositing organization: Zhejiang University School of Medicine. Publication: Gene activation guided by nascent RNA-bound transcription factors. Liang Y, Xu H, Cheng T, Fu Y, Huang H, Qian W, Wang J, Zhou Y, Qian P, Yin Y, Xu P, Zou W, Chen B. Nat Commun. 2022 Nov 28;13(1):7329. doi: 10.1038/s41467-022-35041-7. PubMed 36443367.
Backbone
  Vector backbone: pCS2(+)
  Vector type: Mammalian Expression
Growth in bacteria
  Bacterial resistance: Ampicillin, 100 μg/mL
  Growth temperature: 37°C
  Growth strain: NEB Stable
  Copy number: High Copy
Gene/Insert
  Gene/Insert name: stdMCP-PH
  Species: Synthetic
  Promoter: CMV
  Cloning method: Restriction Enzyme; 5′ cloning site unknown (unknown if destroyed)
Terms and licenses: Academic/Nonprofit Terms; Industry Terms: Not Available to Industry
How to cite: pCA30-pCS2-CMV-stdMCP-p65-HSF1 was a gift from Baohui Chen (Addgene plasmid # 199461 ; http://n2t.net/addgene:199461 ; RRID:Addgene_199461)
